>Addgene plasmid #152181 | pGBW-m4133579 | addgene full sequence | sequence record 300230 | Addgene NGS Result
GTCGGGCATCGAATCTCGTCAGCTATCGTCAGCTTACCTTTTTGGCAGCGATCGCGGCTCCCGACATCTT
GGACCATTAGCTCCACAGGTATCTTCTTCCCTCTAGTGGTCATAACAGCAGCTTCAGCTACCTCTCAATT
CAAAAAACCCCTCAAGACCCGTTTAGAGGCCCCAAGGGGTTATGCTATCAATCGTTGCGTTACACACACA
AAAAACCAACACACATCCATCTTCGATGGATAGCGATTTTATTATCTAACTGCTGATCGAGTGTAGCCAG
ATCTAGTAATCAATTACGGGGTCATTAGTTCATAGCCCATATATGGAGTTCCGCGTTACATAACTTACGG
TAAATGGCCCGCCTGGCTGACCGCCCAACGACCCCCGCCCATTGACGTCAATAATGACGTATGTTCCCAT
AGTAACGCCAATAGGGACTTTCCATTGACGTCAATGGGTGGAGTATTTACGGTAAACTGCCCACTTGGCA
GTACATCAAGTGTATCATATGCCAAGTACGCCCCCTATTGACGTCAATGACGGTAAATGGCCCGCCTGGC
ATTATGCCCAGTACATGACCTTATGGGACTTTCCTACTTGGCAGTACATCTACGTATTAGTCATCGCTAT
TACCATGCTGATGCGGTTTTGGCAGTACATCAATGGGCGTGGATAGCGGTTTGACTCACGGGGATTTCCA
AGTCTCCACCCCATTGACGTCAATGGGAGTTTGTTTTGGCACCAAAATCAACGGGACTTTCCAAAATGTC
GTAACAACTCCGCCCCATTGACGCAAATGGGCGGTAGGCGTGTACGGTGGGAGGTCTATATAAGCAGAGC
TGGTTTAGTGAACCGTCAGATCAGATCTTTGTCGATCCTACCATCCACTCGACACACCCGCCAGCGGCCG
CCACCATGTACTCATTCGTTTCGGAAGAGACAGGTACGTTAATAGTTAATAGCGTACTTCTTTTTCTTGC
TTTCGTGGTATTCTTGCTAGTTACACTAGCCATCCTTACTGCGCTTCGATTGTGTGCGTACTGCTGCAAT
ATTGTTAACGTGAGTCTTGTAAAACCTTCTTTTTACGTTTACTCTCGTGTTAAAAATCTGAATTCTTCTA
GAGTTCCTGATCTTCTGGTCGAAAACCTTTACTTTCAGTCGATGGATTATAAGGACCACGATGGAGACTA
CAAAGATCATGACATTGATTACAAGGACGACGATGACAAATAAGCTAGCTTGACTGACTGAGATACAGCG
TACCTTCAGCTCACAGACATGATAAGATACATTGATGAGTTTGGACAAACCACAACTAGAATGCAGTGAA
AAAAATGCTTTATTTGTGAAATTTGTGATGCTATTGCTTTATTTGTAACCATTATAAGCTGCAATAAACA
AGTTAACAACAACAATTGCATTCATTTTATGTTTCAGGTTCAGGGGGAGGTGTGGGAGGTTTTTTAAAGC
AAGTAAAACCTCTACAAATGTGGTATTGGCCCATCTCTATCGGTATCGTAGCATAACCCCTTGGGGCCTC
TAAACGGGTCTTGAGGGGTTTTTTGTGCCCCTCGGGCCGGATTGCTATCTACCGGCATTGGCGCAGAAAA
AAATGCCTGATGCGACGCTGCGCGTCTTATACTCCCACATATGCCAGATTCAGCAACGGATACGGCTTCC
CCAACTTGCCCACTTCCATACGTGTCCTCCTTACCAGAAATTTATCCTTAAGGTCGTCAGCTATCCTGCA
GGCGATCTCTCGATTTCGATCAAGACATTCCTTTAATGGTCTTTTCTGGACACCACTAGGGGTCAGAAGT
AGTTCATCAAACTTTCTTCCCTCCCTAATCTCATTGGTTACCTTGGGCTATCGAAACTTAATTAACCAGT
CAAGTCAGCTACTTGGCGAGATCGACTTGTCTGGGTTTCGACTACGCTCAGAATTGCGTCAGTCAAGTTC
GATCTGGTCCTTGCTATTGCACCCGTTCTCCGATTACGAGTTTCATTTAAATCATGTGAGCAAAAGGCCA
GCAAAAGGCCAGGAACCGTAAAAAGGCCGCGTTGCTGGCGTTTTTCCATAGGCTCCGCCCCCCTGACGAG
CATCACAAAAATCGACGCTCAAGTCAGAGGTGGCGAAACCCGACAGGACTATAAAGATACCAGGCGTTTC
CCCCTGGAAGCTCCCTCGTGCGCTCTCCTGTTCCGACCCTGCCGCTTACCGGATACCTGTCCGCCTTTCT
CCCTTCGGGAAGCGTGGCGCTTTCTCATAGCTCACGCTGTAGGTATCTCAGTTCGGTGTAGGTCGTTCGC
TCCAAGCTGGGCTGTGTGCACGAACCCCCCGTTCAGCCCGACCGCTGCGCCTTATCCGGTAACTATCGTC
TTGAGTCCAACCCGGTAAGACACGACTTATCGCCACTGGCAGCAGCCACTGGTAACAGGATTAGCAGAGC
GAGGTATGTAGGCGGTGCTACAGAGTTCTTGAAGTGGTGGCCTAACTACGGCTACACTAGAAGAACAGTA
TTTGGTATCTGCGCTCTGCTGAAGCCAGTTACCTTCGGAAAAAGAGTTGGTAGCTCTTGATCCGGCAAAC
AAACCACCGCTGGTAGCGGTGGTTTTTTTGTTTGCAAGCAGCAGATTACGCGCAGAAAAAAAGGATCTCA
AGAAGATCCTTTGATCTTTTCTACGGGGTCTGACGCTCAGTGGAACGAAAACTCACGTTAAGGGATTTTG
GTCATGAGATTATCAAAAAGGATCTTCACCTAGATCCTTTTAAATTAAAAATGAAGTTTTAAATCAATCT
AAAGTATATATGAGTAAACTTGGTCTGACAGTTACCAATGCTTAATCAGTGAGGCACCTATCTCAGCGAT
CTGTCTATTTCGTTCATCCATAGTTGCATTTAAATTTCCGAACTCTCCAAGGCCCTCGTCGGAAAATCTT
CAAACCTTTCGTCCGATCCATCTTGCAGGCTACCTCTCGAACGAACTATCGCAAGTCTCTTGGCCGGCCT
TGCGCCTTGGCTATTGCTTGGCAGCGCCTATCGCCAGGTATTACTCCAATCCCGAATATCCGAGATCGGG
ATCACCCGAGAGAAGTTCAACCTACATCCTCAATCCCGATCTATCCGAGATCCGAGGAATATCGAAATCG
GGGCGCGCCTGGCCTCCGCGCCGGGTTTTGGCGCCTCCCGCGGGCGCCCCCCTCGTCACGGCGAGCGCTG
CCACGTCAGACGAAGGGCGCAGGAGCGTCCTGATCCTTCCGCCCGGACGCTCAGGACAGCGGCCCGCTGC
TCATAAGACTCGGCCTTAGAACCCCAGTATCAGCAGAAGGACATTTTAGGACGGGACTTGGGTGACTCTA
GGGCACTGGTTTTCTTTCCAGAGAGCGGAACAGGCGAGGAAAAGTAGTCCCTTCTCGGCGATTCTGCGGA
GGGATCTCCGTGGGGCGGTGAACGCCGATGATTATATAAGGACGCGCCGGGTGTGGCACAGCTAGTTCCG
TCGCAGCCGGGATTTGGGTCGCGGTTCTTGTTTGTGGATCGCTGTGATCGTCACTTGGTGAGTAGCGGGC
TGCTGGGCTGGCCGGGGCTTTCGTGGCCGCCGGGCCGCTCGGTGGGACGGAAGCGTGTGGAGAGACCGCC
AAGGGCTGTAGTCTGGGTCCGCGAGCAAGGTTGCCCTGAACTGGGGGTTGGGGGGAGCGCAGCAAAATGG
CGGCTGTTCCCGAGTCTTGAATGGAAGACGCTTGTGAGGCGGGCTGTGAGGTCGTTGAAACAAGGTGGGG
GGCATGGTGGGCGGCAAGAACCCAAGGTCTTGAGCCCTTCGCTAATGCGGGAAAGCTCTTATTCGGGTGA
GATGGGCTGGGCACCATCTGGGGACCCTGACGTGAAGTTTGTCACTGACTGGAGAACTCGGTTTGTCGTC
TGTTGCGGGGGCGGCAGTTATGGCGGTGCCGTTGGGCAGTGCACCCGTACCTTTGGGAGCGCGCGCCCTC
GTCGTGTCGTGACGTCACCCGTTCTGTTGGCTTATAATGCAGGGTGGGGCCACCTGCCGGTAGGTGTGCG
GTAGGCTTTTCTCCGTCGCAGGACGCAGGGTTCGGGCCTAGGGTAGGCTCTCCTGAATCGACAGGCGCCG
GACCTCTGGTGAGGGGAGGGATAAGTGAGGCGTCAGTTTCTTTGGTCGGTTTTATGTACCTATCTTCTTA
AGTAGCTGAAGCTCCGGTTTTGAACTATGCGCTCGGGGTTGGCGAGTGTGTTTTGTGAAGTTTTTTAGGC
ACCTTTTGAAATGTAATCATTTGGGTCAATATGTAATTTTCAGTGTTAGACTTGTAAATTGTCCGCTAAA
TTCTGGCCGTTTTTGGCTTTTTTGTTAGACAACATGACCGAGTACAAGCCCACGGTGCGCCTCGCCACCC
GCGACGACGTCCCCAGGGCCGTACGCACCCTCGCCGCCGCGTTCGCCGACTACCCCGCCACGCGCCACAC
CGTCGATCCGGACCGCCACATCGAGCGGGTCACCGAGCTGCAAGAACTCTTCCTCACGCGCGTCGGGCTC
GACATCGGCAAGGTGTGGGTCGCGGACGACGGCGCCGCGGTGGCGGTCTGGACCACGCCGGAGAGCGTCG
AAGCGGGGGCGGTGTTCGCCGAGATCGGCCCGCGCATGGCCGAGTTGAGCGGTTCCCGGCTGGCCGCGCA
GCAACAGATGGAGGGCCTCCTGGCGCCGCACCGGCCCAAGGAGCCCGCGTGGTTCCTGGCCACCGTCGGC
GTCTCGCCCGACCACCAGGGCAAGGGTCTGGGCAGCGCCGTCGTGCTCCCCGGAGTGGAGGCCGCCGAGC
GCGCCGGGGTGCCCGCCTTCCTGGAGACCTCCGCGCCCCGCAACCTCCCCTTCTACGAGCGGCTCGGCTT
CACCGTCACCGCCGACGTCGAGGTGCCCGAAGGACCGCGCACCTGGTGCATGACCCGCAAGCCCGGTGCC
TAGGCTAGTATGTAAGCCTAGTCTTAGATAATAAAATCGCTATCCATCGAAGATGGATGTGTGTTGGTTT
TTTGTGTGTGTAACGCTAGGCGCGCCTGGTGTACCGAGAACGATCCTCTCAGTGCGAGTCTCGACGATCC
ATATCGTTGCTTGGCAGTCAGCCAGTCGGAATCCAGCTTGGGACCCAGGAAGTCCAATCGTCAGATATTG
TACTCAAGCCTGGTCACGGCAGCGTACCGATCTGTTTAAACCTAGATATTGATAGTCTGATCGGTCAACG
TATAATCGAGTCCTAGCTTTTGCAAACATCTATCAAGAGACAGGATCAGCAGGAGGCTTTCGCATGAGTA
TTCAACATTTCCGTGTCGCCCTTATTCCCTTTTTTGCGGCATTTTGCCTTCCTGTTTTTGCTCACCCAGA
AACGCTGGTGAAAGTAAAAGATGCTGAAGATCAGTTGGGTGCGCGAGTGGGTTACATCGAACTGGATCTC
AACAGCGGTAAGATCCTTGAGAGTTTTCGCCCCGAAGAACGCTTTCCAATGATGAGCACTTTTAAAGTTC
TGCTATGTGGCGCGGTATTATCCCGTATTGACGCCGGGCAAGAGCAACTCGGTCGCCGCATACACTATTC
TCAGAATGACTTGGTTGAGTATTCACCAGTCACAGAAAAGCATCTTACGGATGGCATGACAGTAAGAGAA
TTATGCAGTGCTGCCATAACCATGAGTGATAACACTGCGGCCAACTTACTTCTGACAACGATTGGAGGAC
CGAAGGAGCTAACCGCTTTTTTGCACAACATGGGGGATCATGTAACTCGCCTTGATCGTTGGGAACCGGA
GCTGAATGAAGCCATACCAAACGACGAGCGTGACACCACGATGCCTGTAGCAATGGCAACAACCTTGCGT
AAACTATTAACTGGCGAACTACTTACTCTAGCTTCCCGGCAACAGTTGATAGACTGGATGGAGGCGGATA
AAGTTGCAGGACCACTTCTGCGCTCGGCCCTTCCGGCTGGCTGGTTTATTGCTGATAAATCTGGAGCCGG
TGAGCGTGGGTCTCGCGGTATCATTGCAGCACTGGGGCCAGATGGTAAGCCCTCCCGTATCGTAGTTATC
TACACGACGGGGAGTCAGGCAACTATGGATGAACGAAATAGACAGATCGCTGAGATAGGTGCCTCACTGA
TTAAGCATTGGTAACCGATTCTAGGTGCATTGGCGCAGAAAAAAATGCCTGATGCGACGCTGCGCGTCTT
ATACTCCCACATATGCCAGATTCAGCAACGGATACGGCTTCCCCAACTTGCCCACTTCCATACGTGTCCT
CCTTACCAGAAATTTATCCTTAAGATCCCGAATCGTTTAAACTCGACTCTGGCTCTATCGAATCTCCGTC
GTTTCGAGCTTACGCGAACAGCCGTGGCGCTCATTTGCTC
Features (pLannotate 1.2.2; 20 found; start..end, strand, type, name):
     65..136     +  misc_feature   5' β-globin insulator: insulator upstream of the human β-globin locus (Farrell et al., 2002)
    141..187     -  terminator     T7 terminator: transcription terminator for bacteriophage T7 RNA polymerase
    205..253     -  polyA_signal   poly(A) signal: synthetic polyadenylation signal
    334..637     +  enhancer       CMV enhancer: human cytomegalovirus immediate early enhancer
    710..727     -  promoter       CMV promoter (fragment): human cytomegalovirus (CMV) immediate early promoter
    790..841     +  promoter       CMVd2 promoter: truncated human cytomegalovirus (CMV) immediate early promoter that yields moderately reduced expression relative to the full-length promoter
    916..1140    +  CDS            E: VEMP_SARS2 - Experimental evidence at protein level: Swiss-Prot protein existence level 1. Plays a central role in virus morphogenesis and assembly. Acts as a viroporin and self-assembles in host membranes forming pentameric protein-lipid pores that allow ion transport. Also plays a role in the induction of apoptosis (By similarity). Regulates the localization of S protein at cis-Golgi, the place of virus budding (PubMed:33229438). May act by slowing down the cell secretory pathway (PubMed:33229438). May interfere with tight-junction stability by interacting with host MPP5. This would result i
   1207..1229    +  CDS            FLAG (fragment): FLAG® epitope tag, followed by an enterokinase cleavage site
   1283..1404    -  polyA_signal   SV40 poly(A) signal: SV40 polyadenylation signal
   1427..1496    -  CDS            large T antigen (fragment): large T antigen from SV40 (simian virus 40)
   1519..1565    +  terminator     T7 terminator: transcription terminator for bacteriophage T7 RNA polymerase
   1595..1731    +  terminator     rrnG terminator: transcription terminator from the E. coli ribosomal RNA rrnG operon (Albrechtsen et al., 1991)
   1776..1847    +  misc_feature   3' β-globin insulator: insulator downstream of the human β-globin locus (Farrell et al., 2002)
   2073..2661    -  rep_origin     ori: high-copy-number ColE1/pMB1/pBR322/pUC origin of replication
   2833..2897    -  CDS            bla(M) (fragment): β-lactamase lacking the signal sequence; bla(M); allows cytosolic expression of β-lactamase
   3161..4370    +  promoter       UbC promoter: human ubiquitin C promoter
   4374..4971    +  CDS            PuroR (fragment): puromycin N-acetyltransferase; pac from Streptomyces; confers resistance to puromycin
   5000..5048    +  polyA_signal   poly(A) signal: synthetic polyadenylation signal
   5314..6174    +  CDS            AmpR: β-lactamase; bla; confers resistance to ampicillin, carbenicillin, and related antibiotics
   6187..6323    +  terminator     rrnG terminator: transcription terminator from the E. coli ribosomal RNA rrnG operon (Albrechtsen et al., 1991)
