[The description below was written by a language model from this plasmid's Addgene catalogue record and pLannotate feature annotations shown in this document.]
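Description:
pGBW-m4133579 is a mammalian expression plasmid built on the pTwist_CMV_Puro_6 backbone for producing the wild-type SARS-CoV-2 envelope (E) protein in cultured mammalian cells. It is maintained in E. coli through a high-copy ColE1/pUC-type origin and an AmpR β-lactamase gene conferring ampicillin resistance. The sequenced plasmid is about 6.4 kb. For selection in mammalian cells it carries a separate cassette in which the human ubiquitin C (UbC) promoter drives puromycin N-acetyltransferase, followed by a synthetic poly(A) signal, so transfected cells can be enriched or stable populations derived with puromycin.

The expression cassette uses the human cytomegalovirus immediate-early enhancer and promoter to drive the short E open reading frame, which is annotated as matching the SARS-CoV-2 viroporin involved in virion assembly and morphogenesis. According to the catalogue entry, the backbone supplies a C-terminal tag consisting of a TEV protease cleavage site followed by 3xFLAG. The feature table detects only a FLAG fragment downstream of the coding sequence, which is consistent with this arrangement but does not annotate it fully. Transcripts are terminated by an SV40 polyadenylation signal. The cassette is bracketed by short 5' and 3' β-globin insulator elements and by bacterial transcription terminators (T7 and rrnG), which help isolate the insert from read-through transcription originating in the rest of the plasmid.

The FLAG epitope allows detection or affinity capture of the E protein, and the TEV site allows the tag to be removed afterwards. This makes the construct suited to expression, localization and interaction studies of this viral protein, although the record itself states only mammalian expression as the purpose.
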