Addgene plasmid #152181: pGBW-m4133579
Purpose: Mammalian expression plasmid for SARS-CoV-2 E (envelope)
Depositing lab: Ginkgo Bioworks & Benjie Chen.
Backbone
  Vector backbone: pTwist_CMV_Puro_6
  Backbone size w/o insert (bp): 6080
  Vector type: Mammalian Expression
  Selectable markers: Puromycin
Growth in bacteria
  Bacterial resistance: Ampicillin, 100 μg/mL
  Growth temperature: 37°C
  Growth strain: DH5alpha
  Copy number: High Copy
Gene/Insert
  Gene/Insert name: SARS-CoV-2 E (envelope) (alt names: envelope protein; E protein)
  Species: Severe acute respiratory syndrome coronavirus 2
  Insert size (bp): 221
  Mutation: wt
  Entrez Gene: E (a.k.a. GU280_gp04)
  Promoter: CMV
  Tag / fusion protein: Cleavable TEV;3xFlag (C terminal on backbone)
  Cloning method: Unknown
Resource information
  A portion of this plasmid was derived from a plasmid made by: GinkgoBioworks
Depositor comments: NCBI reference sequence: YP_009724392.1
How to cite: pGBW-m4133579 was a gift from Ginkgo Bioworks & Benjie Chen (Addgene plasmid # 152181 ; http://n2t.net/addgene:152181 ; RRID:Addgene_152181)
